>Addgene plasmid #58722 | pUAST YFP Rab18 DN | addgene partial sequence | sequence record 91952 | SV40pA-R 5'-GAAATTTGTGATGCTATTGC-3'
AACAACAACAATTGCATTCATTTTATGTTTCAGGTTCAGGGGGAGGTGTGGGAGGTTTTTTAAAGCAAGT
AAAACCTCTACAAATGTGGTATGGCTGATTATGATCTCTAGTCAAGGCACTATACATCAAATATTTTTCC
ATAATTTTCTTGTATAGCAGTGCAGCTTTTTCCTTTGTGGTGTAAATAGCAAAGCAAGCAAGAGTTCTAT
TACTAAACACAGCATGACTCAAAAAACTTAGCAATTCTGAAGGAAAGTCCTTGGGGTCTTCTACCTTTCT
CTTCTTTTTTGGAGGAGTAGAATGTTGAGAGTCAGCAGTAGCCTCATCATCACTAGATGGCATTTCTTCT
GAGCAAAACAGGTTTTCCTCATTAAAGGCATTCCACCACTGCTCCCATTCATCAGTTCCATAGGTTGGAA
TCTAAAATACACAAACAATTAGAATCAGTAGTTTAACACATTATACACTTAAAAATTTTATATTTACCTT
AGAGCTTTAAATCTCTGTAGGTAGTTTGTCCAATTATGTCACACCACAGAAGTAAGGTTCCTTCACAAAG
ATCCTCTAGAGGATCATCAACCACTTTGTACAAGAAAGCTGGGTTTCAACAGTAACACGTAGACGCGCTT
GCCTCCAGATCCCGATCGCTGGCGATGTCCAGACCGGCGGAGGCATTGCCATTGTTGAAGTATTCGGAGG
AGACGATCTTCTCCACCACATCTTTGAACACATCGCTGACGAACTGATCGCATT
