>Addgene plasmid #58722 | pUAST YFP Rab18 DN | addgene partial sequence | sequence record 92142 | EGFP-C 5'-CATGGTCCTGCTGGAGTTCGTG-3'
TCAGATCTCGAGCTCAAGCTTCGAATTCTGCAGTCGACGGTACCGCGGGCCCGGGATCATCAACAAGTTT
GTACAAAAAAGCAGGCTTAATGGCTGATCGGGCTATCAAGCCGCTGGTGATCGGGGAAAGCGGCGTGGGC
AAGAACAGTTTGATACGTCGCTTCGTGGAGAACAAGTTCGACCAGAACCATGACGTCACGATTGGCATGG
ACTTCAAGAGCAAAGTGATGCAGGTGGACGGCATAGACTACAAGGTGGCCCTGTGGGATACGGCGGGCGC
CGAGAGATTCCGCAGCCTGACGCCCAGTTTCTATCGGAAGGCTCTGGGCGCCATTCTAGTGTACGACATC
ACCAGCAGGGACAGCCTGGTCAAGCTGGAAACCTGGCTGGCTGAACTGGATAGCTACAGCGACAATCCCA
ACATTGCCATCATTGTGGTAGGCAACAAGATCGACGAGGAGCGAGTTGTGGATCGCGAGGAGGGTCGAAA
GTTTGCCAGGAAGCACAGGGCGCTCTTCATCGAGACCTCAGCCAAATGCGATCAGTTCGTCAGCGATGTG
TTCAAAGATGTGGTGGAGAAGATCGTCTCCTCCGAATACTTCAACAATGGCAATGCCTCCGCCGGTCTGG
ACATCGCCAGCGATCGGGATCTGGAGGCAAGCGCGTCTACGTGTTACTGTTGAAACCCAGCTTTCTTGTA
CAAAGTGGTTGATGATCCTCTAGAGGATCTTTGTGAAGGAACCTTACTTCTGTGGTGTGACATAATTGGA
CAAACTACCTACAGAGAT
