[The description below was written by a language model from this plasmid's Addgene catalogue record.]
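Description:
pUAST YFP Rab18 DN is an insect expression plasmid built on the pUAST backbone, the classic Drosophila vector for GAL4/UAS-controlled transgene expression. It is propagated in E. coli under ampicillin selection; the record lists the copy number as unknown and provides no feature table, so backbone elements such as the origin of replication, P-element ends or a fly transformation marker are not documented here, although they are typical of pUAST-type vectors.

The payload is the Drosophila melanogaster Rab18 gene (CG3129), a small GTPase of the Rab family, carrying the S19N substitution. Mutations of this type in Rab proteins generally favour the inactive, GDP-bound state, which is why the depositor describes it as a dominant negative form. The coding sequence was introduced by Gateway cloning and is fused at its N terminus to YFP supplied by the backbone, so the mutant protein can be followed by fluorescence. Expression is recorded as GAL4-dependent, meaning transcription relies on GAL4 binding to upstream activating sequences; the construct is therefore silent until combined with a GAL4 source, which allows tissue- or stage-specific expression depending on the driver used. The listed 3′ sequencing primer implies an SV40 polyadenylation region downstream of the insert.

The depositor notes that the insert also contains an additional amino acid change, L8P, described as a SNP, which users should bear in mind when interpreting results. The stated use is expression of YFP-tagged dominant negative Rab18 in Drosophila, for example to interfere with Rab18 function while visualising the protein's localisation.
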