Addgene plasmid #58722: pUAST YFP Rab18 DN
Purpose: expression of drosophila YFP Rab18 dominant negative mutant
Depositing lab: Matthew Scott. Depositing organization: Stanford University. Publication: Rab35 controls actin bundling by recruiting fascin as an effector protein. Zhang J, Fonovic M, Suyama K, Bogyo M, Scott MP. Science. 2009 Sep 4;325(5945):1250-4. doi: 10.1126/science.1174921. PubMed 19729655.
Backbone
  Vector backbone: pUAST
  Vector type: Insect Expression
Growth in bacteria
  Bacterial resistance: Ampicillin, 100 μg/mL
  Growth temperature: 37°C
  Growth strain: DH5alpha
  Copy number: Unknown
Gene/Insert
  Gene/Insert name: Rab18
  Species: D. melanogaster (fly)
  Mutation: S19N
  Entrez Gene: Rab18 (a.k.a. Dmel_CG3129, AAF46057, CG3129, DRABR4, DRabRP4, DmRab18, Dmel\CG3129, Rab-RP4, Rab-r4, Rab18/RP4, rab18)
  Promoter: GAL4
  Tag / fusion protein: YFP (N terminal on backbone)
  Cloning method: Gateway Cloning
  Sequencing primers: 5′ EGFP-C; 3′ SV40pA-R
Terms and licenses: Academic/Nonprofit Terms; Industry Terms: Not Available to Industry
Depositor comments: This construct contains a SNP - L8P.
How to cite: pUAST YFP Rab18 DN was a gift from Matthew Scott (Addgene plasmid # 58722 ; http://n2t.net/addgene:58722 ; RRID:Addgene_58722)
